Addgene plasmid #220985: ORFtag_LambdaN-SD_Frame2
Purpose: ORFtag viral retroviral vector containing a constitutively active promoter and a LambdaN tag followed by a splice donor sequence in Frame2
Depositing lab: Alexander Stark. Depositing organization: Research Institute of Molecular Pathology (IMP). Publication: Proteome-scale tagging and functional screening in mammalian cells by ORFtag. Nemcko F, Himmelsbach M, Loubiere V, Yelagandula R, Pagani M, Fasching N, Brennecke J, Elling U, Stark A, Ameres SL. Nat Methods. 2024 Sep;21(9):1668-1673. doi: 10.1038/s41592-024-02339-x. Epub 2024 Jul 5. PubMed 38969721.
Backbone
  Vector backbone: ORFtag backbone
  Vector type: Mammalian Expression, Retroviral
Growth in bacteria
  Bacterial resistance: Ampicillin, 100 μg/mL
  Growth temperature: 30°C
  Growth strain: NEB Stable
  Copy number: High Copy
Gene/Insert
  Gene/Insert name: lambdaN (alt name: lambdaN-splice donor in Frame2)
Terms and licenses: Academic/Nonprofit Terms; Industry Terms: Not Available to Industry
How to cite: ORFtag_LambdaN-SD_Frame2 was a gift from Alexander Stark (Addgene plasmid # 220985 ; http://n2t.net/addgene:220985 ; RRID:Addgene_220985)
