[The description below was written by a language model from this plasmid's Addgene catalogue record and pLannotate feature annotations shown in this document.]
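Description:
ORFtag_LambdaN-SD_Frame2 is a 7.1 kb gammaretroviral vector for mammalian cells, built on the ORFtag backbone and propagated in E. coli through a high-copy ColE1/pUC-type origin with ampicillin selection (AmpR/bla). The viral genome is transcribed from a CMV enhancer/promoter fused to a truncated 5' LTR. This is followed by an MESV-type Ψ packaging signal and a truncated gag segment lacking its start codon, which together support encapsidation of the RNA in packaging cells. The 3' LTR is a ΔU3, self-inactivating MMLV type, so the integrated provirus has no LTR-driven promoter activity. Fragments of pBR322 bom and rop and an SV40 enhancer/early promoter are also annotated in the plasmid backbone outside the viral unit.

The payload lies in the opposite orientation to the viral transcript. A constitutive mouse PGK promoter drives a neomycin/kanamycin phosphotransferase gene, which should allow drug selection of transduced cells. An EMCV IRES follows and initiates translation of a short fragment of the bacteriophage lambda N protein. According to the record, this tag is followed by a splice donor in reading frame 2, although the feature table does not annotate the donor itself. After integration into a host gene, the transcript can splice from this donor to downstream endogenous exons, producing LambdaN-tagged fusions of the cellular open reading frame. The frame designation implies sister constructs covering the other reading frames. The LambdaN peptide is generally used to tether proteins to RNAs carrying boxB hairpins, which fits the stated context of proteome-scale tagging and functional screening in mammalian cells, though the record does not describe the specific reporter assay.
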