Features (pLannotate 1.2.2; 18 found; start..end, strand, type, name):
    624..1212    +  rep_origin     ori: high-copy-number ColE1/pMB1/pBR322/pUC origin of replication
   1398..1499    -  misc_feature   bom (fragment): basis of mobility region from pBR322
   1505..1834    -  promoter       SV40 promoter: SV40 enhancer and early promoter
   1851..1889    -  misc_feature   bom (fragment): basis of mobility region from pBR322
   1991..2031    -  CDS            rop (fragment): Rop protein, which maintains plasmids at low copy number; rop
   2100..2262    -  LTR            3' LTR (ΔU3) (fragment): self-inactivating 3' long terminal repeat (LTR) from Moloney murine leukemia virus
   2262..2297    -  LTR            3' LTR (ΔU3) (fragment): self-inactivating 3' long terminal repeat (LTR) from Moloney murine leukemia virus
   2451..2950    +  promoter       PGK promoter: mouse phosphoglycerate kinase 1 promoter
   2963..3754    +  CDS            neo: KKA2_KLEPN - Also known as kan, nptII. Experimental evidence at protein level: Swiss-Prot protein existence level 1. Resistance to kanamycin, neomycin, paromomycin, ribostamycin, butirosin and gentamicin B. From Klebsiella pneumoniae.
   3874..4336    +  misc_feature   IRES: internal ribosome entry site (IRES) of the encephalomyocarditis virus (EMCV)
   4362..4427    +  CDS            N (fragment): REGN_LAMBD - Experimental evidence at protein level: Swiss-Prot protein existence level 1. Plays a role as a transcriptional antitermination factor that allows the virus to initiate its lytic phase. Activates expression of the delayed viral early genes by modifying host RNA polymerase (RNAP) into a form that is resistant to termination signals. This antitermination function requires the host NusA protein which serves to stabilize the interaction between antitermination protein N and host RNA polymerase. From Escherichia phage lambda (Bacteriophage lambda).
   4792..5208    -  CDS            gag (truncated): truncated Moloney murine leukemia virus (MMLV) gag gene lacking the start codon
   5275..5549    -  misc_feature   MESV Ψ (fragment): packaging signal of murine embryonic stem cell virus
   5671..5846    -  LTR            5' LTR (truncated): truncated long terminal repeat from Moloney murine sarcoma virus
   5847..6050    -  promoter       CMV promoter: human cytomegalovirus (CMV) immediate early promoter
   6051..6430    -  enhancer       CMV enhancer: human cytomegalovirus immediate early enhancer
   6616..6720    +  promoter       AmpR promoter: bla
   6721..453     +  CDS            AmpR (across the origin): β-lactamase; bla; confers resistance to ampicillin, carbenicillin, and related antibiotics
>Addgene plasmid #220985 | ORFtag_LambdaN-SD_Frame2 | addgene full sequence | sequence record 437496 | Addgene NGS Result
CTGACAACGATCGGAGGACCGAAGGAGCTAACCGCTTTTTTGCACAACATGGGGGATCATGTAACTCGCC
TTGATCGTTGGGAACCGGAGCTGAATGAAGCCATACCAAACGACGAGCGTGACACCACGATGCCTGCAGC
AATGGCAACAACGTTGCGCAAACTATTAACTGGCGAACTACTTACTCTAGCTTCCCGGCAACAATTAATA
GACTGGATGGAGGCGGATAAAGTTGCAGGACCACTTCTGCGCTCGGCCCTTCCGGCTGGCTGGTTTATTG
CTGATAAATCTGGAGCCGGTGAGCGTGGGTCTCGCGGTATCATTGCAGCACTGGGGCCAGATGGTAAGCC
CTCCCGTATCGTAGTTATCTACACGACGGGGAGTCAGGCAACTATGGATGAACGAAATAGACAGATCGCT
GAGATAGGTGCCTCACTGATTAAGCATTGGTAACTGTCAGACCAAGTTTACTCATATATACTTTAGATTG
ATTTAAAACTTCATTTTTAATTTAAAAGGATCTAGGTGAAGATCCTTTTTGATAATCTCATGACCAAAAT
CCCTTAACGTGAGTTTTCGTTCCACTGAGCGTCAGACCCCGTAGAAAAGATCAAAGGATCTTCTTGAGAT
CCTTTTTTTCTGCGCGTAATCTGCTGCTTGCAAACAAAAAAACCACCGCTACCAGCGGTGGTTTGTTTGC
CGGATCAAGAGCTACCAACTCTTTTTCCGAAGGTAACTGGCTTCAGCAGAGCGCAGATACCAAATACTGT
CCTTCTAGTGTAGCCGTAGTTAGGCCACCACTTCAAGAACTCTGTAGCACCGCCTACATACCTCGCTCTG
CTAATCCTGTTACCAGTGGCTGCTGCCAGTGGCGATAAGTCGTGTCTTACCGGGTTGGACTCAAGACGAT
AGTTACCGGATAAGGCGCAGCGGTCGGGCTGAACGGGGGGTTCGTGCACACAGCCCAGCTTGGAGCGAAC
GACCTACACCGAACTGAGATACCTACAGCGTGAGCTATGAGAAAGCGCCACGCTTCCCGAAGGGAGAAAG
GCGGACAGGTATCCGGTAAGCGGCAGGGTCGGAACAGGAGAGCGCACGAGGGAGCTTCCAGGGGGAAACG
CCTGGTATCTTTATAGTCCTGTCGGGTTTCGCCACCTCTGACTTGAGCGTCGATTTTTGTGATGCTCGTC
AGGGGGGCGGAGCCTATGGAAAAACGCCAGCAACGCGGCCTTTTTACGGTTCCTGGCCTTTTGCTGGCCT
TTTGCTCACATGTTCTTTCCTGCGTTATCCCCTGATTCTGTGGATAACCGTATTACCGCCTTTGAGTGAG
CTGATACCGCTCGCCGCAGCCGAACGACCGAGCGCAGCGAGTCAGTGAGCGAGGAAGCGGAAGAGCGCCT
GATGCGGTATTTTCTCCTTACGCATCTGTGCGGTATTTCACACCGCATATGGTGCACTCTCAGTACAATC
TGCTCTGATGCCGCATAGTTAAGCCAGTAAGCTTTTTGCAAAAGCCTAGGCCTCCAAAAAAGCCTCCTCA
CTACTTCTGGAATAGCTCAGAGGCCGAGGCGGCCTCGGCCTCTGCATAAATAAAAAAAATTAGTCAGCCA
TGGGGCGGAGAATGGGCGGAACTGGGCGGAGTTAGGGGCGGGATGGGCGGAGTTAGGGGCGGGACTATGG
TTGCTGACTAATTGAGATGCATGCTTTGCATACTTCTGCCTGCTGGGGAGCCTGGGGACTTTCCACACCT
GGTTGCTGACTAATTGAGATGCATGCTTTGCATACTTCTGCCTGCTGGGGAGCCTGGGGACTTTCCACAC
CCTAACTGACACACATTCCACAGCCGGATCTACACTCCGCTATCGCTACGTGACTGGGTCATGGCTGCGC
CCCGACACCCGCCAACACCCGCTGACGCGCCCTGACGGGCTTGTCTGCTCCCGGCATCCGCTTACAGACA
AGCTGTGACCGTCTCCGGGAGCTGCATGTGTCAGAGGTTTTCACCGTCATCACCGAAACGCGCGAGGCAG
CCAGCTTACCTCCCGGTGGTGGGTCGGTGGTCCCTGGGCAGGGGTCTCCCGATCCCGGACGAGCCCCCAA
ATGAAAGACCCCCGCTGACGGGTAGTCAATCACTCAGAGGAGACCCTCCCAAGGAACAGCGAGACCACAA
GTCGGATGCAACTGCAAGAGGGTTTATTGGATACACGGGTACCCGGGCGACTCAGTCAATCGGAGGACTG
GCGCCCCGAGTGAGGGGTTGTGCTAGCTTGCCAAACCTACAGGTGGGGTCTTTCATTCCCCCCTTTTTCT
GGAGACTAAATAAAATCTTTTATTTTATCGATGGTCAAGTTCCTTCTGGTTCTGGCTCTGCTCATCGTCC
TGCAGGACCGGACGTGACTGGAGTTCAGACGTGTGCTCTTCCGATCTCATGTTAACTCGAGAATTCTACC
GGGTAGGGGAGGCGCTTTTCCCAAGGCAGTCTGGAGCATGCGCTTTAGCAGCCCCGCTGGGCACTTGGCG
CTACACAAGTGGCCTCTGGCCTCGCACACATTCCACATCCACCGGTAGGCGCCAACCGGCTCCGTTCTTT
GGTGGCCCCTTCGCGCCACCTTCTACTCCTCCCCTAGTCAGGAAGTTCCCCCCCGCCCCGCAGCTCGCGT
CGTGCAGGACGTGACAAATGGAAGTAGCACGTCTCACTAGTCTCGTGCAGATGGACAGCACCGCTGAGCA
ATGGAAGCGGGTAGGCCTTTGGGGCAGCGGCCAATAGCAGCTTTGCTCCTTCGCTTTCTGGGCTCAGAGG
CTGGGAAGGGGTGGGTCCGGGGGCGGGCTCAGGGGCGGGCTCAGGGGCGGGGCGGGCGCCCGAAGGTCCT
CCGGAGGCCCGGCATTCTGCACGCTTCAAAAGCGCACGTCTGCCGCGCTGTTCTCCTCTTCCTCATCTCC
GGGCCTTTCGGAATTCGCCACCATGATTGAACAAGATGGATTGCACGCAGGTTCTCCGGCCGCTTGGGTG
GAGAGGCTATTCGGCTATGACTGGGCACAACAGACAATCGGCTGCTCTGATGCCGCCGTGTTCCGGCTGT
CAGCGCAGGGGCGCCCGGTTCTTTTTGTCAAGACCGACCTGTCCGGTGCCCTGAATGAACTGCAGGACGA
GGCAGCGCGGCTATCGTGGCTGGCCACGACGGGCGTTCCTTGCGCAGCTGTGCTCGACGTTGTCACTGAA
GCGGGAAGGGACTGGCTGCTATTGGGCGAAGTGCCGGGGCAGGATCTCCTGTCATCTCACCTTGCTCCTG
CCGAGAAAGTATCCATCATGGCTGATGCAATGCGGCGGCTGCATACGCTTGATCCGGCTACCTGCCCATT
CGACCACCAAGCGAAACATCGCATCGAGCGAGCACGTACTCGGATGGAAGCCGGTCTTGTCGATCAGGAT
GATCTGGACGAAGAGCATCAGGGGCTCGCGCCAGCCGAACTGTTCGCCAGGCTCAAGGCGCGCATGCCCG
ACGGCGAGGATCTCGTCGTGACCCATGGCGATGCCTGCTTGCCGAATATCATGGTGGAAAATGGCCGCTT
TTCTGGATTCATCGACTGTGGCCGGCTGGGTGTGGCGGACCGCTATCAGGACATAGCGTTGGCTACCCGT
GATATTGCTGAAGAGCTTGGCGGCGAATGGGCTGACCGCTTCCTCGTGCTTTACGGTATCGCCGCTCCCG
ATTCGCAGCGCATCGCCTTCTATCGCCTTCTTGACGAGTTCTTCTGACGCGTCCCCTCTCCCTCCCCCCC
CCCTAACGTTACTGGCCGAAGCCGCTTGGAATAAGGCCGGTGTGCGTTTGTCTATATGTTATTTTCCACC
ATATTGCCGTCTTTTGGCAATGTGAGGGCCCGGAAACCTGGCCCTGTCTTCTTGACGAGCATTCCTAGGG
GTCTTTCCCCTCTCGCCAAAGGAATGCAAGGTCTGTTGAATGTCGTGAAGGAAGCAGTTCCTCTGGAAGC
TTCTTGAAGACAAACAACGTCTGTAGCGACCCTTTGCAGGCAGCGGAACCCCCCACCTGGCGACAGGTGC
CTCTGCGGCCAAAAGCCACGTGTATAAGATACACCTGCAAAGGCGGCACAACCCCAGTGCCACGTTGTGA
GTTGGATAGTTGTGGAAAGAGTCAAATGGCTCTCCTCAAGCGTATTCAACAAGGGGCTGAAGGATGCCCA
GAAGGTACCCCATTGTATGGGATCTGATCTGGGGCCTCGGTGCACATGCTTTACATGTGTTTAGTCGAGG
TTAAAAAAACGTCTAGGCCCCCCGAACCACGGGGACGTGGTTTTCCTTTGAAAAACACGATGATAATATC
GCCACAACCAGATCTGCCACCATGGACGCACAAACACGACGACGTGAGCGTCGCGCTGAGAAACAAGCTC
AATGGAAAGCTGCAAACGGTGGATCTCCTCCAAGCTTGATGGCTGATATCGGAGGCGGATCAGGTGGCGG
TAGCGTCCCCGATCGTAAGGCTGCGGTCTCTCATTGGCAACAGGACGACTATAAGGACCACGACGGAGAC
TACAAGGATCATGATATTGATTACAAAGACGATGACGATAAGGCAGGTAAGTAATGCTTTTTTTTTTCTC
GCTCTCATTTTTCAAAAACCCACATAAAAATTGAGGAAAGGGAAGAATTGTTTTCTCCTTCCAGCACCTC
GTAATTTGACCCGACTGATGGTTCCCATTAGTCACATAAAGCTGTAGTCAAGTACAGACGTCCCGCGGCT
TCGATACCGTCACGAAGCAACGGATCCGGCCGGCGCCTAGAGAAGGAGTGAGGGCTGGATAAAGGGAGGA
TCGAGGCGGGGTCGAACGAGGAGGTTCAAGGGGGAGAGACGGGGCGGATGGAGGAAGAGGAGGCGGAGGC
TTAGGGTGTACAAAGGGCTTGACCCAGGGAGGGGGGTCAAAAGCCAAGGCTTCCCAGGTCACGATGTAGG
GGACCTGGTCTGGGTGTCCATGCGGGCCAGGTGAAAAGACCTTGATCTTAACCTGGGTGATGAGGTCTCG
GTTAAAGGTGCCGTCTCGCGGCCATCCGACGTTAAAGGTTGGCCATTCTGCAGAGCAGAAGGTAACCCAA
CGTCTCTTCTTGACATCTACCGACTGGTTGTGAGCGATCCGCTCGACATCTTTCCAGTGACCTAAGGTCA
AACTTAAGGGAGTGGTAACAGTCTGGCCCTAATTTTCAGACAAATACAGAAACACAGTCAGACAGAGACA
ACACAGAACGATGCTGCAGCGCTGCAGCAGACAAGACGCGCGGCTTCGGTTCCAAACCGAAAGCAAAAAT
TCAGACGGAGGCGGGAACTGTTTTAGGTTCTCGTCTCCTACCAGAACCACATATCCTGACGGGGTCGGAT
TCCACATCGACTCCCTTCCTCAGGTCGGGCCACAAAAACGGCCCCCAAAGTCCCTGGGACGTCTCCCAGG
GTTGCGGCCGGGTGTTCAGAACTCGTCAGTTCCACCACGGGTCCGCCAGATACAGAGCTAGTTAGCTAAC
TAGTACAGACGCAGGCGCATAACATCAAACATAGACACTAGACAATCGGACAGACACAGATAAGTTGCTG
GCCAGCTTACCTCCCGGTGGTGGGTCGGTGGTCCCTGGGCAGGGGTCTCCAAATCCCGGACGAGCCCCCA
AATGAAAGACCCCCGTCGTGGGTAGTCAATCACTCAGAGGAGACCCTCCCAAGGAACAGCGAGACCACGA
TTCGGATGCAAACAGCAAGAGGCTTTATTGGGAATACGGGTACCCGGGCGACGCAGTCTATCGGAAGACT
GGCGCGCCGAGTGAGGGGTTGTGGGCTCTTTTATTGAGCTCTGCTTATATAGACCTCCCACCGTACACGC
CTACCGCCCATTTGCGTCAATGGGGCGGAGTTGTTACGACATTTTGGAAAGTCCCGTTGATTTTGGTGCC
AAAACAAACTCCCATTGACGTCAATGGGGTGGAGACTTGGAAATCCCCGTGAGTCAAACCGCTATCCACG
CCCATTGATGTACTGCCAAAACCGCATCACCATGGTAATAGCGATGACTAATACGTAGATGTACTGCCAA
GTAGGAAAGTCCCATAAGGTCATGTACTGGGCATAATGCCAGGCGGGCCATTTACCGTCATTGACGTCAA
TAGGGGGCGTACTTGGCATATGATACACTTGATGTACTGCCAAGTGGGCAGTTTACCGTAAATACTCCAC
CCATTGACGTCAATGGAAAGTCCCTATTGGCGTTACTATGGGAACATACGTCATTATTGACGTCAATGGG
CGGGGGTCGTTGGGCGGTCAGCCAGGCGGGCCATTTACCGTAAGTTATGTAACGCGGAACTCCATATATG
GGCTATGAACTAATGACCCCGTAATTGATTACTATTAATAACTAGTCAATAATCAATGTCAACATGGCGG
TAATGTTGGACATGAGCCAATATAAATGTACATATTATGATATGGATACAACGTATGCAATGGCCAAGCT
AATTCTTGAAGACGAAAGGGCCTCGTGATACGCCTATTTTTATAGGTTAATGTCATGATAATAATGGTTT
CTTAGACGTCAGGTGGCACTTTTCGGGGAAATGTGCGCGGAACCCCTATTTGTTTATTTTTCTAAATACA
TTCAAATATGTATCCGCTCATGAGACAATAACCCTGATAAATGCTTCAATAATATTGAAAAAGGAAGAGT
ATGAGTATTCAACATTTCCGTGTCGCCCTTATTCCCTTTTTTGCGGCATTTTGCCTTCCTGTTTTTGCTC
ACCCAGAAACGCTGGTGAAAGTAAAAGATGCTGAAGATCAGTTGGGTGCACGAGTGGGTTACATCGAACT
GGATCTCAACAGCGGTAAGATCCTTGAGAGTTTTCGCCCCGAAGAACGTTTTCCAATGATGAGCACTTTT
AAAGTTCTGCTATGTGGCGCGGTATTATCCCGTGTTGACGCCGGGCAAGAGCAACTCGGTCGCCGCATAC
ACTATTCTCAGAATGACTTGGTTGAGTACTCACCAGTCACAGAAAAGCATCTTACGGATGGCATGACAGT
AAGAGAATTATGCAGTGCTGCCATAACCATGAGTGATAACACTGCGGCCAACTTACTT
